>Addgene plasmid #85700 | pRpr150-LUC | addgene partial sequence | sequence record 168484 | RVprimer3 5'-CTAGCAAAATAGGCTGTCCC-3'
TTTCTCTATCGATAGGTACCTTACATACATACTAGAATTCCGTCCGCTCGACTTGTTCAAACATGTCAGG
TTGGTTCTTCCACTTTTATTTGAGTAATTTTCGCCCTTTTTCCATAGATTTTCATAGATAACGAATTTTC
GGAATGGGTTTTCAGATTTCTTCACTCAGCGTGCATCGACGTGTTCGAAGGATCCTCTAGAGTCGACCTC
GAACGTTAACGTTAACGTAACGTTAACTCGAGGAGCGCCGGAGTATAAATAGAGGCGCTTCGTCTACGGA
GCGACAATTCAATTCAAACAAGCAAAGTGAACACGTCGCTAAGCGAAAGCTAAGCAAATAAACAAGCGCA
GCTGAACAAGCTAAACAATCTGCAGCCAAGCTGATCCTCTAGGGCAAGCTTGGCATTCCGGTACTGTTGG
TAAAGCCACCATGGAAGACGCCAAAAACATAAAGAAAGGCCCGGCGCCATTCTATCCGCTGGAAGATGGA
ACCGCTGGAGAGCAACTGCATAAGGCTATGAAGAGATACGCCCTGGTTCCTGGAACAATTGCTTTTACAG
ATGCACATATCGAGGTGGACATCACTTACGCTGAGTACTTCGAAATGTCCGTTCGGTTGGCAGAAGCTAT
GAAACGATATGGGCTGAATACAAATCACAGAATCGTCGTATGCAGTGAAAACTCTCTTCAATTCTTTATG
CCGGTGTTGGGCGCGTTATTTATCGGAGTTGCAGTTGCGCCCGCGAACGACATTTATAATGAACGTGAAT
TGCTCAACAGTATGGGCATTTCGCAGCCTACCGTGGTGTTCGTTTCCAAA
