>Addgene plasmid #85700 | pRpr150-LUC | addgene partial sequence | sequence record 168485 | LucNRev 5'-CCTTATGCAGTTGCTCTCC-3'
GGCGCCGGGCCTTTCTTTATGTTTTTGGCGTCTTCCATGGTGGCTTTACCAACAGTACCGGAATGCCAAG
CTTGCCCTAGAGGATCAGCTTGGCTGCAGATTGTTTAGCTTGTTCAGCTGCGCTTGTTTATTTGCTTAGC
TTTCGCTTAGCGACGTGTTCACTTTGCTTGTTTGAATTGAATTGTCGCTCCGTAGACGAAGCGCCTCTAT
TTATACTCCGGCGCTCCTCGAGTTAACGTTACGTTAACGTTAACGTTCGAGGTCGACTCTAGAGGATCCT
TCGAACACGTCGATGCACGCTGAGTGAAGAAATCTGAAAACCCATTCCGAAAATTCGTTATCTATGAAAA
TCTATGGAAAAAGGGCGAAAATTACTCAAATAAAAGTGGAAGAACCAACCTGACATGTTTGAACAAGTCG
AGCGGACGGAATTCTAGTATGTATGTAAGGTACCTATCGATAGAGAAATGTTCTGGCACCTGCACTTGCA
CTGGGGACAGCCTATTTTGCTAGTTTGTTTTGTTTCGTTTTGTTTTGATGGAGAGCGTATGTTAGTACTA
TCGATTCACACAAAAAACCAACACACAGATGTAATGAAAATAAAGATATTTTATTGCGGCCGCTCCAAGT
ACCTCCCGTACCTTAATATTACTTACTTATCATGGTAGCTTGGGCTGGCGTAATAGCGAAGAGGCCCGCA
CCGATCGCCCTTCCCAACAGTTGCGCAGCCTGAATGGCGAATGGCAAATTGTAAGCGTTAATATTTTGTT
AAAATTCGCGTTAAATTTTTGTTAAATCAGCTCATTTTTTAACCAATAGGCCGAAATCGGCAAA
