[The description below was written by a language model from this plasmid's Addgene catalogue record.]
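Description:
pRpr150-LUC is a luciferase reporter plasmid built on the Promega pGL3 backbone, catalogued as a mammalian expression/luciferase vector. It is maintained in E. coli as a high-copy plasmid under ampicillin selection. No feature table accompanies the record, so the origin of replication, polyadenylation signals and other backbone elements are not itemised, and no selectable marker for eukaryotic cells is listed.

The insert, derived from Drosophila melanogaster, was placed between the KpnI and HindIII sites upstream of the backbone's luciferase coding sequence, and both sites remain intact. It consists of two regulatory parts: the Rpr150 enhancer, a DNA damage-responsive cis-regulatory sequence from the reaper locus that contains a p53 binding site, and an hsp70 minimal promoter. The minimal promoter provides a core site for transcription initiation but is expected to give little activity by itself, so luciferase output depends largely on activation through the enhancer. When p53 binds its site within Rpr150, transcription of luciferase increases, and the resulting light signal gives a quantitative measure of p53-dependent transactivation. The record lists luciferase as a C-terminal fusion on the backbone, but since the insert is purely regulatory, this simply reflects the reporter lying downstream of the cloned element.

The construct is suited to transient transfection assays measuring transcriptional activity of p53, particularly Drosophila p53, on a natural pro-apoptotic target element. The associated publication concerns how SUMO modification of Drosophila p53 affects its transactivation and pro-apoptotic functions, which is consistent with using this reporter to compare wild-type and modified or mutant p53 variants.
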