Addgene plasmid #85700: pRpr150-LUC
Purpose: luciferase reporter driven by a DNA damage responsive cis-regulatory sequence from the reaper locus, containing a p53 binding site (Rpr150 enhancer)
Depositing lab: Licio Collavin & Giannino Del Sal. Depositing organization: Universita degli Studi di Trieste. Publication: Modification of Drosophila p53 by SUMO modulates its transactivation and pro-apoptotic functions. Mauri F, McNamee LM, Lunardi A, Chiacchiera F, Del Sal G, Brodsky MH, Collavin L. J Biol Chem. 2008 Jul 25. 283(30):20848-56. 10.1074/jbc.M710186200 PubMed 18492669.
Backbone
  Vector backbone: pGL3
  Backbone manufacturer: Promega
  Vector type: Mammalian Expression, Luciferase
Growth in bacteria
  Bacterial resistance: Ampicillin, 100 μg/mL
  Growth temperature: 37°C
  Growth strain: DH5alpha
  Copy number: High Copy
Gene/Insert
  Gene/Insert name: RpR 150 enhancer and hsp70 minimal promoter
  Species: D. melanogaster (fly)
  Promoter: RpR 150 enhancer and hsp70 minimal promoter
  Tag / fusion protein: luciferase (C terminal on backbone)
  Cloning method: Restriction Enzyme; 5′ cloning site KpnI (not destroyed); 3′ cloning site HindIII (not destroyed)
  Sequencing primers: 5′ RVprimer3; 3′ LucNrev
Terms and licenses: Academic/Nonprofit Terms; Industry Terms: Not Available to Industry
How to cite: pRpr150-LUC was a gift from Licio Collavin & Giannino Del Sal (Addgene plasmid # 85700 ; http://n2t.net/addgene:85700 ; RRID:Addgene_85700)
